Addgene plasmid #40962: EGFP-bSV-831-1281
Depositing lab: Elizabeth Luna. Depositing organization: University of Massachusetts, Worcester. Publication: Domain analysis of supervillin, an F-actin bundling plasma membrane protein with functional nuclear localization signals. Wulfkuhle JD, Donina IE, Stark NH, Pope RK, Pestonjamasp KN, Niswonger ML, Luna EJ. J Cell Sci. 1999 Jul:112 (Pt 13):2125-36. doi: 10.1242/jcs.112.13.2125 PubMed 10362542.
Backbone
  Vector backbone: pEGFP-C1
  Backbone manufacturer: Clontech
  Backbone size w/o insert (bp): 4731
  Total vector size (bp): 6081
  Vector type: Mammalian Expression
Growth in bacteria
  Bacterial resistance: Kanamycin, 50 μg/mL
  Growth temperature: 37°C
  Growth strain: JM109
  Copy number: High Copy
Gene/Insert
  Gene/Insert name: supervillin (alt name: SVIL)
  Species: B. taurus (bovine)
  Insert size (bp): 1350
  Mutation: deleted amino acids 1-830 and 1282-1792
  Entrez Gene: SVIL
  Tag / fusion protein: EGFP (N terminal on backbone)
  Cloning method: Restriction Enzyme; 5′ cloning site EcoRV (destroyed during cloning); 3′ cloning site SmaI (destroyed during cloning)
  Sequencing primers: 5′ EGFP; 3′ unknown
Terms and licenses: Academic/Nonprofit Terms; Industry Terms: Not Available to Industry
How to cite: EGFP-bSV-831-1281 was a gift from Elizabeth Luna (Addgene plasmid # 40962 ; http://n2t.net/addgene:40962 ; RRID:Addgene_40962)
