[The description below was written by a language model from this plasmid's Addgene catalogue record.]
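Description:
EGFP-bSV-831-1281 is a mammalian expression plasmid built on the Clontech pEGFP-C1 backbone, carrying an internal fragment of bovine (B. taurus) supervillin (SVIL) fused to the C-terminus of EGFP. The roughly 1.35 kb insert encodes residues 831–1281 of the protein; amino acids 1–830 and 1282–1792 have been deleted. It was introduced by restriction cloning using EcoRV and SmaI ends, both of which were destroyed in the process, giving a total plasmid size of about 6.1 kb. The plasmid is maintained at high copy in E. coli under kanamycin selection. The record lists no feature table and does not name the promoter or other regulatory parts. As a standard commercial vector, pEGFP-C1 generally drives the EGFP fusion from the CMV immediate-early promoter with an SV40 polyadenylation signal. It also carries a kanamycin/neomycin resistance cassette that can allow G418 selection in mammalian cells, along with a pUC-type origin.

Because the EGFP tag sits at the N-terminus and is supplied by the backbone, the supervillin fragment is expressed as a fluorescent fusion whose localisation can be followed directly in transfected cells. The construct belongs to a domain-analysis study of supervillin, an F-actin-bundling, plasma-membrane-associated protein with functional nuclear localisation signals. In such a deletion series, this central fragment can be compared with other truncations to determine which regions of the protein are responsible for subcellular targeting and for effects on the actin cytoskeleton. The record itself does not state which specific activities map to residues 831–1281.
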