>Addgene plasmid #40962 | EGFP-bSV-831-1281 | addgene partial sequence | sequence record 56211 | EGFP-C 5'-CATGGTCCTGCTGGAGTTCGTG-3'
GACGAGCTGTACAAGTCCGGCCGGACTCAGATCTCGAGCTCAAGCTTCGAATTCTGCAGTCGACGGTACC
GCGGGCCCATCGAAGCCAGACCAGACATGCAGTTAGAGTCGGACCTCAAGCTGGACAGGCTGGAAACCTT
CCTAAGAAGGCTGAATAACAAAGTTGGTGGGATGCAAGAAACAGTCCTCACTGTCACTGGGAAATCGGTG
AAAGAGGTGATGAAGCCGGACGATGATGAAACCTTTGCCAAGTTTTACCGCAGCGTGGACTCCTCTCTAC
CGAGAAGCCCCGTAGAGCTGGACGAGGATTTCGATGTCATTTTTGATCCTTATGCCCCCAGGTTGACATC
CTCGGTGGCTGAGCACAAGCGTGCCGTGCGGCCCAAGCGCCGGGTCCAGGCTTCCAAAAACCCCCTGAAG
ATGCTGGCCGCGAGGGAAGATCTCCTGCAGGAGTACACTGAGCAGAGACTGAACGTGGCCTTCGTGGAGT
CAAAGCGGATGAAAGTCGAAAAGTTGTCCGCCAACTCCAGCTTCTCAGAAGTCACCCTGGCGGGGTTAGC
CAGCAAAGAAAACTTCAGCAACGTCAGCCTGCGGAGCGTCAACCTGACGGAACAGAATTCCAACAACAGT
GCAGTGCCCTACAAGAAGCTGATGCTGCTGCAGGTTAAAGGAAGAAGACACGTGCAGACGCGGCTGGTGG
AGCCTCGCGCCCCCTCCCTCAACAGCGGGGACTGCTTCCTCCTGCTCTCGCCCCATCACTGCTTCCTGTG
GGTCGGAGAGTTCGCCAACGTGATCGAGAAGGCGAAGGCCTCAGAACTTGCGAGTTTAATTCAGACCAAG
AGGGAACTTGGTTGTAGAGCAACTTACATCCAGACTGTTGAAGAAGGAATTAATACACACACACATGCAG
CCAAAGACTTCTGGAAGCTTCTGGGCGGCCAAGCCAGTTACCAATCCGCCGGAGACCCAAAGGAGGATGA
GCTCTATGAAACGGCCATAATAGAGACCAACTGCATTTACCGTCTGATGGATGACAAACTCGTTCCTGAT
