>Addgene plasmid #40962 | EGFP-bSV-831-1281 | addgene partial sequence | sequence record 56566 | SV40pA-R 5'-GAAATTTGTGATGCTATTGC-3'
GGCTGCAATAAACAAGTTAACAACAACAATTGCATTCATTTTATGTTTCAGGTTCAGGGGGAGGTGTGGG
AGGTTTTTTAAAGCAAGTAAAACCTCTACAAATGTGGTATGGCTGATTATGATCAGTTATCTAGATCCGG
TGGATCCCGGGCATCGTCCTTGTGCTGCGCGAGTTCGCTGGCGTTCTTCTCGTTAGGTCTCTTCAGTTCC
GTCCAATCAAGGAATTTCTCTTTGAACAAGATCGTCTCATTGTGTTCTGTAAGTCTCCCAAATATTGCCC
AGTCGGGCCGCCCCTGTCCTTTCCTGGGAATGAGGGGATTGCATTCCCCAGGATCCAGCGGGTTAATGTC
ACAATTCTCGTAGTCAAAGGTTCCATTCCACAAGTGCTTTGCCAGCTGAAAGGCGATTTTCCGTTGTGCT
AATGTGACTTCTTTTCCATGCCACACGTAAACTTCACTCCCAAAATCAAACACCAGTACCTCTTTTGATT
GCAGGAGGGAGCACTTTGGGATCTTCCCCCAGTAGTCATCATCAGGAACGAGTTTGTCATCCATCAGACG
GTAAATGCAGTTGGTCTCTATTATGGCCGTTTCATAGAGCTCATCCTCCTTTGGGTCTCCGGCGGATTGG
TAACTGGCTTGGCCGCCCAGAAGCTTCCAGAAGTCTTTGGCTGCATGTGTGTGTGTATTAATTCCTTCTT
CAACAGTCTGGATGTAAGTTGCTCTACAACCAAGTTCCCTCTTGGTCTGAATTAAACTCGCAAGTTCTGA
GGCCTTCGCCTTCTCGATCACGTTGGCGAACTCTCCGACCCACAGGAAGCAGTGATGGGGCGAGAGCAGG
AGGAAGCAGTCCCCGCTGTTGAGGGAGGGGGCGCGAGGCTCCACCAGCCGCGTCTGCACGTGTCTTCTCT
TAC
